Addgene plasmid #226432: pCRISPRi-ccdB
Purpose: This vector enhances CRISPRi sgRNA cloning efficiency via Golden Gate assembly, replacing the ccdB toxin gene for positive selection of successful insertions.
Depositing lab: Xue Liu. Depositing organization: Shenzhen University. Publication: CRISPRi screen identifies FprB as a synergistic target for gallium therapy in Pseudomonas aeruginosa. Zhang Y, Zhang T, Xiao X, Wang Y, Kawalek A, Ou J, Ren A, Sun W, de Bakker V, Liu Y, Li Y, Yang L, Ye L, Jia N, Veening JW, Liu X. Nat Commun. 2025 Jul 1;16(1):5870. doi: 10.1038/s41467-025-61208-z. PubMed 40595632.
Backbone
  Vector backbone: pJMP2846
  Vector type: Bacterial Expression
Growth in bacteria
  Bacterial resistance: Ampicillin (100 μg/mL ) and Apramycin (30 μg/mL)
  Growth temperature: 37°C
  Growth strain: S17-1λpir gyrAR462C
  Copy number: Unknown
Gene/Insert 1
  Gene/Insert name: dCas9
  Species: Streptococcus pyogenes
  Insert size (bp): 4104
  Promoter: Ptet
  Cloning method: Gibson Cloning
  Sequencing primers: 5′ tgcgactactcttgcctactaccta; 3′ gagcacatcagcaggtttcacacag
Gene/Insert 2
  Gene/Insert name: ccdB
  Species: Synthetic
  Insert size (bp): 340
  Promoter: P3
  Cloning method: Gibson Cloning
  Sequencing primers: 5′ gaaagaattcctaaagatctTCGTCGGCAGCGTCAGAT; 3′ gaacggtcagccacatgaatGTCTCGTGGGCTCGGAGATG
Gene/Insert 3
  Gene/Insert name: tetR
  Species: Synthetic
  Insert size (bp): 624
  Promoter: Pcon
  Cloning method: Gibson Cloning
  Sequencing primers: 5′ cctgctgatgtgctctgtgctcagtatctctatcactgataggg; 3′ gcaagagtagtcgcaaaaaaattagcgcaagaagacaaaaatc
Terms and licenses: Academic/Nonprofit Terms; Industry Terms: Not Available to Industry
Depositor comments: Please visit https://doi.org/10.1101/2024.09.01.610675 for bioRxiv preprint. S17-1λpir gyrAR462C strain genotype: TpR SmR recA, thi, pro, hsdR-M+RP4: 2-Tc:Mu: Km Tn7 λpir, gyrAR462C. Please note that this plasmid may require a unique bacterial strain, so make sure to confirm that you can also obtain the appropriate growth strain. Please contact us or contact our distributors if you have any questions.
How to cite: pCRISPRi-ccdB was a gift from Xue Liu (Addgene plasmid # 226432)
