[The description below was written by a language model from this plasmid's Addgene catalogue record and pLannotate feature annotations shown in this document.]
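Description:
pCRISPRi-ccdB is a bacterial CRISPR interference vector built on the pJMP2846 backbone and designed as a mobilisable mini-Tn7 delivery plasmid. It replicates from the R6K γ origin, which requires the pi initiator protein and therefore a λpir host. It also carries an incP oriT, so it can be transferred by conjugation from an RP4-bearing donor such as S17-1λpir. Selection uses ampicillin resistance (bla) on the backbone and apramycin resistance (aac(3)-IV). The apramycin gene is driven by a class 1 integron Pc promoter and flanked by FRT sites, which would allow FLP-mediated removal of the marker. The apramycin cassette and the CRISPRi components lie between the Tn7L and Tn7R ends, an arrangement consistent with transposition of the whole cassette into a recipient chromosome. The transposase source is not described in the record.

The payload has three parts. Streptococcus pyogenes dCas9 (D10A/H840A), fused to a 3xMyc tag, is expressed from a tet-operator-controlled Ptet promoter. TetR is expressed from a constitutive promoter, making dCas9 expression inducible. The sgRNA cassette has the P3 promoter upstream of a ccdB toxin gene, which is followed by the Cas9 guide scaffold. Golden Gate assembly replaces ccdB with a spacer, so in ordinary hosts only plasmids with a successful insertion yield colonies. The parental vector must be kept in a CcdB-resistant gyrA R462C strain. Tn5 mosaic-end sequences flank the sgRNA region, though the record does not state their purpose. The associated work used CRISPRi screening in Pseudomonas aeruginosa. The depositor and repository sequences differ slightly in length (10,763 versus 10,801 nt), with small annotation differences around the tet promoter and the region upstream of ccdB.
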