Features (pLannotate 1.2.2; 32 found; start..end, strand, type, name):
     13..211     +  mobile_element Tn7R (fragment): mini-Tn7 element (right end of the Tn7 transposon) Tn7
    283..351     +  CDS            lacZα (fragment): LacZα fragment of β-galactosidase; lacZ fragment
    357..456     -  misc_feature   bom (fragment): basis of mobility region from pBR322
    558..593     -  CDS            rop (fragment): Rop protein, which maintains plasmids at low copy number; rop
    688..792     +  promoter       AmpR promoter: bla
    793..1653    +  CDS            AmpR: β-lactamase; bla; confers resistance to ampicillin, carbenicillin, and related antibiotics
   1826..1851    +  CDS            bla(M) (fragment): β-lactamase lacking the signal sequence; bla(M); allows cytosolic expression of β-lactamase
   1954..2342    +  rep_origin     R6K γ ori: γ replication origin from E. coli plasmid R6K; requires the R6K initiator protein pi for replication
   2353..2392    +  CDS            λ integrase (fragment): integrase from phage λ; int
   2611..2719    +  oriT           oriT: incP origin of transfer
   2823..2988    +  mobile_element Tn7L: mini-Tn7 element (left end of the Tn7 transposon) Tn7
   3143..3232    -  CDS            3xMyc: 3 tandem Myc epitope tags
   3242..7345    -  CDS            dCas9: catalytically dead mutant of the Cas9 endonuclease from the Streptococcus pyogenes Type II CRISPR/Cas system RNA-guided DNA-binding protein that lacks endonuclease activity due to the D10A mutation in the RuvC catalytic domain and the H840A mutation in the HNH catalytic domain
   7392..7411    -  promoter       H1-2O2 promoter (fragment): doxycycline-inducible variant of the human H1 RNA promoter (Henriksen et al., 2007)
   7417..7435    -  protein_bind   tet operator: tetO; bacterial operator O2 for the tetR and tetA genes tetracycline repressor TetR
   7501..7518    +  misc_feature   MCS (fragment): pUC18/19 multiple cloning site
   7549..7573    +  promoter       J23119(SpeI) promoter (fragment): bacterial promoter (Registry of Standard Biological Parts BBa J23119) modified to end with an SpeI site
   7603..8223    +  CDS            tetR: TETR2_ECOLX - Experimental evidence at protein level: Swiss-Prot protein existence level 1. TetR is the repressor of the tetracycline resistance element; its N-terminal region forms a helix-turn-helix structure and binds DNA. Binding of tetracycline to TetR reduces the repressor affinity for the tetracycline resistance gene (tetA) promoter operator sites. From Escherichia coli.
   8293..8343    +  CDS            YDH2_PLAFS (fragment): Protein predicted: Swiss-Prot protein existence level 4. From Plasmodium falciparum (isolate fcm17 / Senegal).
   8415..8433    -  misc_feature   Tn5 ME: hyperactive mosaic end for Tn5 transposase recognition (Reznikoff et al., 2004)
   8515..8817    +  CDS            ccdB: CCDB_ECOLI - Also known as G, letB, letD. Experimental evidence at protein level: Swiss-Prot protein existence level 1. Toxic component of a type II toxin-antitoxin (TA) system, functioning in plasmid maintainence. Responsible for the post- segregational killing (PSK) of plasmid-free cells, also referred to as a plasmid addiction system. Half-life of over 2 hours. Cell killing by CcdB is accompanied by filamentation, defects in chromosome and plasmid segregation, defects in cell division, formation of anucleate cells, decreased DNA synthesis and plasmid loss. Interferes with the activity of DN
   8846..8913    +  misc_RNA       tracrRNA (fragment): trans-activating CRISPR RNA for the Streptococcus pyogenes CRISPR/Cas9 system
   8921..8939    +  misc_feature   Tn5 ME: hyperactive mosaic end for Tn5 transposase recognition (Reznikoff et al., 2004)
   9228..9275    -  protein_bind   FRT: FLP-mediated recombination occurs in the 8-bp core sequence TCTAGAAA (Turan and Bode, 2011). FLP recombinase from the Saccharomyces cerevisiae 2μ plasmid
   9352..9380    +  promoter       Pc promoter: intI1 (promoter lies within the coding sequence); class 1 integron promoter
   9397..9459    +  CDS            tnpA (fragment): TN5P_ECOLX - Also known as tnp. Experimental evidence at protein level: Swiss-Prot protein existence level 1. Mediates transposition of transposon Tn5 by a 'cut and paste' mechanism. First, the monomeric transposase binds the 19 bp inverted DNA repeats flanking the transposon. Then, dimerization of the DNA- bound transposase creates a synaptic DNA complex. After nicking of the first DNA strand, excision of the transposon proceeds through a series of intermediates. The transposase then mediates the insertion of the transposon at a new site by strand transfer. The activity of the wild- type tran
   9491..10291   +  CDS            ApmR: aminoglycoside 3-N-acetyltransferase type IV ; aac(3)IV; confers resistance to apramycin (Paget and Davies, 1996)
  10346..10379   -  protein_bind   FRT (minimal): supports FLP-mediated excision but not integration (Turan and Bode, 2011) FLP recombinase from the Saccharomyces cerevisiae 2μ plasmid
  10444..10530   -  terminator     rrnB T1 terminator: Escherichia coli rrnB; transcription terminator T1 from the E. coli rrnB gene
  10594..10623   -  CDS            CmR (fragment): chloramphenicol acetyltransferase confers resistance to chloramphenicol
  10633..10727   -  terminator     lambda t0 terminator: transcription terminator from phage lambda
  10748..9       +  misc_feature   MCS (fragment) (across the origin): pBluescript multiple cloning site
>Addgene plasmid #226432 | pCRISPRi-ccdB | depositor full sequence | sequence record 443876 | pCRISPRi-ccdB sequence 10763 bps
CGACCTCGAACCCCACGCCCCTCTTTAATACGACGGGCAATTTGCACTTCAGAAAATGAAGAGTTTGCTT
TAGCCATAACAAAAGTCCAGTATGCTTTTTCACAGCATAACTGGACTGATTTCAGTTTACAACTATTCTG
TCTAGTTTAAGACTTTATTGTCATAGTTTAGATCTATTTTGTTCAGTTTAAGACTTTATTGTCCGCCCAC
ACCCGCTTACGCAGGGCATCCATTTATTACTCAACCGTAACCGATTTTGCCAGGTTACGCGGCTGGTCCT
CTAGCTGGCGTAATAGCGAAGAGGCCCGCACCGATCGCCCTTCCCAACAGTTGCGCAGCCTGAATGGCGA
ATGGCGCCTGATGCGGTATTTTCTCCTTACGCATCTGTGCGGTATTTCACACCGCATATGGTGCACTCTC
AGTACAATCTGCTCTGATGCCGCATAGTTAAGCCAGCCCCGACACCCGCCAACACCCGCTGACGCGCCCT
GACGGGCTTGTCTGCTCCCGGCATCCGCTTACAGACAAGCTGTGACCGTCTCCGGGAGCTGCATGTGTCA
GAGGTTTTCACCGTCATCACCGAAACGCGCGAGACGAAAGGGCCTCGTGATACGCCTATTTTTATAGGTT
AATGTCATGATAATAATGGTTTCTTAGACGTCAGGTGGCACTTTTCGGGGAAATGTGCGCGGAACCCCTA
TTTGTTTATTTTTCTAAATACATTCAAATATGTATCCGCTCATGAGACAATAACCCTGATAAATGCTTCA
ATAATATTGAAAAAGGAAGAGTATGAGTATTCAACATTTCCGTGTCGCCCTTATTCCCTTTTTTGCGGCA
TTTTGCCTTCCTGTTTTTGCTCACCCAGAAACGCTGGTGAAAGTAAAAGATGCTGAAGATCAGTTGGGTG
CACGAGTGGGTTACATCGAACTGGATCTCAACAGCGGTAAGATCCTTGAGAGTTTTCGCCCCGAAGAACG
TTTTCCAATGATGAGCACTTTTAAAGTTCTGCTATGTGGCGCGGTATTATCCCGTATTGACGCCGGGCAA
GAGCAACTCGGTCGCCGCATACACTATTCTCAGAATGACTTGGTTGAGTACTCACCAGTCACAGAAAAGC
ATCTTACGGATGGCATGACAGTAAGAGAATTATGCAGTGCTGCCATAACCATGAGTGATAACACTGCGGC
CAACTTACTTCTGACAACGATCGGAGGACCGAAGGAGCTAACCGCTTTTTTGCACAACATGGGGGATCAT
GTAACTCGCCTTGATCGTTGGGAACCGGAGCTGAATGAAGCCATACCAAACGACGAGCGTGACACCACGA
TGCCTGTAGCAATGGCAACAACGTTGCGCAAACTATTAACTGGCGAACTACTTACTCTAGCTTCCCGGCA
ACAATTAATAGACTGGATGGAGGCGGATAAAGTTGCAGGACCACTTCTGCGCTCGGCCCTTCCGGCTGGC
TGGTTTATTGCTGATAAATCTGGAGCCGGTGAGCGTGGGTCCCGCGGTATCATTGCAGCACTGGGGCCAG
ATGGTAAGCCCTCCCGTATCGTAGTTATCTACACGACGGGGAGTCAGGCAACTATGGATGAACGAAATAG
ACAGATCGCTGAGATAGGTGCCTCACTGATTAAGCATTGGTAACTGTCAGACCAAGTTTACTCATATATA
CTTTAGATTGATTTAAAACTTCATTTTTAATTTAAAAGGATCTAGGTGAAGATCCTTTTTGATAATCTCA
TGACCAAAATCCCTTAACGTGAGTTTTCGTTCCACTGAGCGTCAGACCCCGTAGAAAAGATCAAAGGCAG
TTATTGGTGCCTCACTGATTAAGCATTGGTAACTGTCAGACCAAGTTTACTCATATATACTTTAGATTGA
TTTAAAACTTCATTTTTAATTTTTGCGGCCGCAAGATCCGGCCACGATGCGTCCGGCGTAGAGGATCTGA
AGATCAGCAGTTCAACCTGTTGATAGTACGTACTAAGCTCTCATGTTTCACGTACTAAGCTCTCATGTTT
AACGTACTAAGCTCTCATGTTTAACGAACTAAACCCTCATGGCTAACGTACTAAGCTCTCATGGCTAACG
TACTAAGCTCTCATGTTTCACGTACTAAGCTCTCATGTTTGAACAATAAAATTAATATAAATCAGCAACT
TAAATAGCCTCTAAGGTTTTAAGTTTTATAAGAAAAAAAAGAATATATAAGGCTTTTAAAGCTTTTAAGG
TTTAACGGTTGTGGACAACAAGCCAGGGATGTAACGCACTGAGAAGCCCTTAGAGCCTCTCAAAGCAATT
TTGAGTGACACAGGAACACTTAACGGCTGACATGGGAATTAGCCATGGCATCACAGTATCGTGATGACAG
AGGCAGGGAGTGCGGCCTTTTTACGGTTCCTGGCCTTTTGCTGGCCTTTTGCTCACATGTTCTTTCCTGC
GTTATCAGGGGATTCCTTAAGGTATACTTTCCGCTGCATAACCCTGCTTCGGGGTCATTATAGCGATTTT
TTCGGTATATCCATCCTTTTTCGCACGATATACAGGATTTTGCCAAAGGGTTCGTGTAGACTTTCCTTGG
TGTATCCAACGGCGTCAGCCGGGCAGGATAGGTGAAGTAGGCCCACCCGCGAGCGGGTGTTCCTTCTTCA
CTGTCCCTTATTCGCACCTGGCGGTGCTCAACGGGAATCCTGCTCTGCGAGGCTGGCCGATAAGCTCTGA
TACCGCTCGCCGCAGCCGAACGACCGAGCGCAGCGGGTCAGTGAGCGAGGAAGCGGAAGAGCCCAAACAT
AACAGGAAGAAAAATGCCCCGCTGTGGGCGGACAAAATAGTTGGGAACTGGGAGGGGTGGAAATGGAGTT
TTTAAGGATTATTTAGGGAAGAGTGACAAAATAGATGGGAACTGGGTGTAGCGTCGTAAGCTAATACGAA
AATTAAAAATGACAAAATAGTTTGGAACTAGATTTCACTTATCTGGTTCTTGAGGCGGTTAAAAGAGCCG
TACTCTTCTCCGATGTCGACTAGGCCATGATGCTCATTCTGTGGGACCAAAACGAAAAAACACCCTTTCG
GGTGTCTTTTCTGGAATTTGGTACCGAGGCTGCAAGTCCCATTAAGGAGGCGCGCCTTATTACAGATCTT
CCTCAGAGATGAGCTTCTGTTCCAGATCTTCTTCTGAAATCAACTTTTGTTCCAGATCTTCTTCAGAGAT
GAGTTTCTGCTCCGCGGCCGCGTCACCTCCTAGCTGACTCAAATCAATGCGTGTTTCATAAAGACCAGTG
ATGGATTGATGGATAAGAGTGGCATCTAAAACTTCTTTTGTAGACGTATATCGTTTACGATCAATTGTTG
TATCAAAATATTTAAAAGCAGCGGGAGCTCCAAGATTCGTCAACGTAAATAAATGAATAATATTTTCTGC
TTGTTCACGTATTGGTTTGTCTCTATGTTTGTTATATGCACTAAGAACTTTATCTAAATTGGCATCTGCT
AAAATAACACGCTTAGAAAATTCACTGATTTGCTCAATAATCTCATCTAAATAATGCTTATGCTGCTCCA
CAAACAATTGTTTTTGTTCGTTATCTTCTGGACTACCCTTCAACTTTTCATAATGACTAGCTAAATATAA
AAAATTCACATATTTGCTTGGCAGAGCCAGCTCATTTCCTTTTTGTAATTCTCCGGCACTAGCCAGCATC
CGTTTACGACCGTTTTCTAACTCAAAAAGACTATATTTAGGTAGTTTAATGATTAAGTCTTTTTTAACTT
CCTTATATCCTTTAGCTTCTAAAAAGTCAATCGGATTTTTTTCAAAGGAACTTCTTTCCATAATTGTGAT
CCCTAGTAACTCTTTAACGGATTTTAACTTCTTCGATTTCCCTTTTTCCACCTTAGCAACCACTAGGACT
GAATAAGCTACCGTTGGACTATCAAAACCACCATATTTTTTTGGATCCCAGTCTTTTTTACGAGCAATAA
GCTTGTCCGAATTTCTTTTTGGTAAAATTGACTCCTTGGAGAATCCGCCTGTCTGTACTTCTGTTTTCTT
GACAATATTGACTTGGGGCATGGACAATACTTTGCGCACTGTGGCAAAATCTCGCCCTTTATCCCAGACA
ATTTCTCCAGTTTCCCCATTAGTTTCGATTAGAGGGCGTTTGCGAATCTCTCCATTTGCAAGTGTAATTT
CTGTTTTGAAGAAGTTCATGATATTAGAGTAAAAGAAATATTTTGCGGTTGCTTTGCCTATTTCTTGCTC
AGACTTAGCAATCATTTTACGAACATCATAAACTTTATAATCACCATAGACAAACTCCGATTCAAGTTTT
GGATATTTCTTAATCAAAGCAGTTCCAACGACGGCATTTAGATACGCATCATGGGCATGATGGTAATTGT
TAATCTCACGTACTTTATAGAATTGGAAATCTTTTCGGAAGTCAGAAACTAATTTAGATTTTAAGGTAAT
CACTTTAACCTCTCGAATAAGTTTATCATTTTCATCGTATTTAGTATTCATGCGACTATCCAAAATTTGT
GCCACATGCTTAGTGATTTGGCGAGTTTCAACCAATTGGCGTTTGATAAAACCAGCTTTATCAAGTTCAC
TCAAACCTCCACGTTCAGCTTTCGTTAAATTATCAAACTTACGTTGAGTGATTAACTTGGCGTTTAGAAG
TTGTCTCCAATAGTTTTTCATCTTTTTGACTACTTCTTCACTTGGAACGTTATCCGATTTACCACGATTT
TTATCAGAACGCGTTAAGACCTTATTGTCTATTGAATCGTCTTTAAGGAAACTTTGTGGAACAATGGCAT
CGACATCATAATCACTTAAACGATTAATATCTAATTCTTGGTCCACATACATGTCTCTTCCATTTTGGAG
ATAATAGAGATAGAGCTTTTCATTTTGCAATTGAGTATTTTCAACAGGATGCTCTTTAAGAATCTGACTT
CCTAATTCTTTGATACCTTCTTCGATTCGTTTCATACGCTCTCGCGAATTTTTCTGGCCCTTTTGAGTTG
TCTGATTTTCACGTGCCATTTCAATAACGATATTTTCTGGCTTATGCCGCCCCATTACTTTGACCAATTC
ATCAACAACTTTTACAGTCTGTAAAATACCTTTTTTAATAGCAGGGCTACCAGCTAAATTTGCAATATGT
TCATGTAAACTATCGCCTTGTCCAGACACTTGTGCTTTTTGAATATCTTCTTTAAATGTCAAACTATCAT
CATGGATCAGCTGCATAAAATTGCGATTGGCAAAACCATCTGATTTCAAAAAATCTAATATTGTTTTGCC
AGATTGCTTATCCCTAATACCATTAATCAATTTTCGAGACAAACGTCCCCAACCAGTATAACGGCGACGT
TTAAGCTGTTTCATCACCTTATCATCAAAGAGGTGAGCATATGTTTTAAGTCTTTCCTCAATCATCTCCC
TATCTTCAAATAAGGTCAATGTTAAAACAATATCCTCTAAGATATCTTCATTTTCTTCATTATCCAAAAA
ATCTTTATCTTTAATAATTTTTAGCAAATCATGGTAGGTACCTAATGAAGCATTAAATCTATCTTCAACT
CCTGAAATTTCAACACTATCAAAACATTCTATTTTTTTGAAATAATCTTCTTTTAATTGCTTAACGGTTA
CTTTTCGATTTGTTTTGAAGAGTAAATCAACAATGGCTTTCTTCTGTTCACCTGAAAGAAATGCTGGTTT
TCGCATTCCTTCAGTAACATATTTGACCTTTGTCAATTCGTTATAAACCGTAAAATACTCATAAAGCAAA
CTATGTTTTGGTAGTACTTTTTCATTTGGAAGATTTTTATCAAAGTTTGTCATGCGTTCAATAAATGATT
GAGCTGAAGCACCTTTATCGACAACTTCTTCAAAATTCCATGGGGTAATTGTTTCTTCAGACTTCCGAGT
CATCCATGCAAAACGACTATTGCCACGCGCCAATGGACCAACATAATAAGGGATTCGAAAAGTCAAGATT
TTTTCAATCTTCTCACGATTGTCTTTTAAAAATGGATAAAAATCTTCTTGTCGTCTCAAAATAGCATGCA
GCTCACCCAAGTGAATTTGATGGGGAATAGAGCCGTTGTCAAAGGTCCGTTGCTTGCGCAGCAAATCTTC
ACGATTTAGTTTCACCAATAATTCCTCAGTACCATCCATTTTTTCTAAAATTGGTTTGATAAATTTATAA
AATTCTTCTTGGCTAGCTCCCCCATCAATATAACCTGCATATCCGTTTTTTGATTGATCAAAAAAGATTT
CTTTATACTTTTCTGGAAGTTGTTGTCGAACTAAAGCTTTTAAAAGAGTCAAGTCTTGATGATGTTCATC
GTAGCGTTTAATCATTGAAGCTGATAGGGGAGCCTTAGTTATTTCAGTATTTACTCTTAGGATATCTGAA
AGTAAAATAGCATCTGATAAATTCTTAGCTGCCAAAAACAAATCAGCATATTGATCTCCAATTTGCGCCA
ATAAATTATCTAAATCATCATCGTAAGTATCTTTTGAAAGCTGTAATTTAGCATCTTCTGCCAAATCAAA
ATTTGATTTAAAATTAGGGGTCAAACCCAATGACAAAGCAATGAGATTCCCAAATAAGCCATTTTTCTTC
TCACCGGGGAGCTGAGCAATGAGATTTTCTAATCGTCTTGATTTACTCAATCGTGCAGAAAGAATCGCTT
TAGCATCTACTCCACTTGCGTTAATAGGGTTTTCTTCAAATAATTGATTGTAGGTTTGTACCAACTGGAT
AAATAGTTTGTCCACATCACTATTATCAGGATTTAAATCTCCCTCAATCAAAAAATGACCACGAAACTTA
ATCATATGCGCTAAGGCCAAATAGATTAAGCGCAAATCCGCTTTATCAGTAGAATCTACCAATTTTTTTC
GCAGATGATAGATAGTTGGATATTTCTCATGATAAGCAACTTCATCTACTATATTTCCAAAAATAGGATG
ACGTTCATGCTTCTTATCTTCTTCCACCAAAAAAGACTCTTCAAGTCGATGAAAGAAACTATCATCTACT
TTCGCCATCTCATTTGAAAAAATCTCCTGTAGATAACAAATACGATTCTTCCGACGTGTATACCTTCTAC
GAGCTGTCCGTTTGAGACGAGTCGCTTCCGCTGTCTCTCCACTGTCAAATAAAAGAGCCCCTATAAGATT
TTTTTTGATACTGTGGCGGTCTGTATTTCCCAGAACCTTGAACTTTTTAGACGGAACCTTATATTCATCA
GTGATCACCGCCCATCCGACGCTATTTGTGCCGATAGCTAAGCCTATTGAGTATTTCTTATCCATACTAG
TTTTCCTGTGTGAAACCTGCTGATGTGCTCTGTGCTCAGTATCTCTATCACTGATAGGGATGTCAATCTC
TATCACTGATAGGGAACTAGTGACGTGTTGATCACCGTCTAGATCCGCGAAAAAACCCCGCCGAAGCGGG
GTTTTTTGCGGAATTCGAGCTCGGTACCTCGCGAATGCATCTAGATATCGGATCCCAATTGACGGCTAGC
TCAGTCCTAGGTACAGTGCTAGCTCACACAGGAAAGGCCTCGATGAGCCGGCTCGATAAAAGCAAGGTGA
TCAACAGCGCGCTGGAACTCCTCAATGAAGTCGGCATCGAGGGCCTGACCACCCGCAAACTCGCCCAGAA
GCTCGGGGTCGAGCAGCCCACCCTGTATTGGCATGTCAAAAATAAACGCGCCCTCCTGGATGCCCTGGCC
ATCGAGATGCTCGACCGCCATCACACGCACTTCTGCCCGCTCGAGGGGGAATCGTGGCAGGATTTCCTCC
GGAATAATGCGAAGTCCTTCCGCTGCGCGCTCCTCTCCCATCGCGATGGGGCCAAGGTCCATCTCGGCAC
CCGCCCGACCGAGAAGCAATATGAGACGCTCGAAAACCAACTGGCGTTCCTCTGCCAACAGGGGTTCAGC
CTCGAAAATGCGCTGTATGCGCTCTCCGCCGTGGGGCATTTCACCCTGGGCTGCGTGCTGGAGGACCAAG
AGCATCAGGTCGCCAAAGAGGAACGCGAAACGCCGACCACGGATTCCATGCCCCCGCTCCTCCGCCAAGC
GATCGAGCTCTTCGATCATCAGGGCGCGGAGCCGGCCTTCCTCTTCGGCCTCGAGCTCATCATCTGCGGC
CTCGAGAAGCAGCTGAAATGCGAATCCGGCTCCTAAGGATCTAAATAGGAGGAAAATTACGCAAAAAACC
CCGCTTCGGCGGGGTTTTTTCGCGAGCTCCACTGTAACAGAGCATTAGCGCAAGGTGATTTTTGTCTTCT
TGCGCTAATTTTTTTGCGACTACTCTTGCCTACTACCTATCGACTGAGCTGAAAGAATTCCTAAAGATCT
TCGTCGGCAGCGTCAGATGTGTATAAGAGACAGCCATTCTACAGTTTATTCTTGACATTGCACTGTCCCC
CTGGTATAATAACTATATGAGACCCGAGAACAGGGGCTGGTGAAATGCAGTTTAAGGTTTACACCTATAA
AAGAGAGAGCCGTTATCGTCTGTTTGTGGATGTACAGAGTGATATTATTGACACGCCCGGGCGACGGATG
GTGATCCCCCTGGCCAGTGCACGTCTGCTGTCAGATAAAGTCTCCCGTGAACTTTACCCGGTGGTGCATA
TCGGGGATGAAAGCTGGCGCATGATGACCACCGATATGGCCAGTGTGCCGGTTTCCGTTATCGGGGAAGA
AGTGGCTGATCTCAGCCACCGCGAAAATGACATCAAAAACGCCATTAACCTGATGTTCTGGGGAATATAA
GGTCTCAGTTTAAGAGCTATGCTGGAAACAGCATAGCAAGTTTAAATAAGGCTAGTCCGTTATCAACTTG
AAAAAGTGGCACCGAGTCGGTGCTTTTTTTCTGTCTCTTATACACATCTCCGAGCCCACGAGACATTCAT
GTGGCTGACCGTTCTGTTGTCTCTCGCTCTTCCGAGTAGACGAACAATAAGGCCTCCCTAACGGGGGGCC
TTTTTTATTGATAACAAAAGTCAGTGCTTCCGCTATTTCCAAAATACCGGGCTAATACGGTTTAAACGAC
CTCCTGGATTTGCTCAGACAGCCTTTTCGTCATTCGTTTCAGCCAAAAAACTTAAGACCGCCGGTCTTGT
CCACTACCTTGCAGTAATGCGGTGGACAGGATCGGCGGTTTTCTTTTCTCTTCTCAAGAAGTTCCTATAC
TTTCTAGAGAATAGGAACTTCGGAATAGGAACTTCCTCCTGAACGGCCATAAGAACGAAGGCTGTCTGTT
GAACTCTCGAGCCGTGGAAACGGATGAAGGCACGAACCCAGTTGACATAAGCCTGTTCGGTTCGTAAACT
GTAATGCAAGTAGCGTATGCGCTCAAAACTGGATGGCTTTCTTGCCGCCAAGGATCTGATGGCGCAGGGG
ATCAAGATCTGATCAAGAGACAGGATGAGGATCGTTTCGCATGTCATCAGCGGTGGAGTGCAATGTCGTG
CAATACGAATGGCGAAAAGCCGAGCTCATCGGTCAGCTTCTCAACCTTGGGGTTACCCCCGGCGGTGTGC
TGCTGGTCCACAGCTCCTTCCGTAGCGTCCGGCCCCTCGAAGATGGGCCACTTGGACTGATCGAGGCCCT
GCGTGCTGCGCTGGGTCCGGGAGGGACGCTCGTCATGCCCTCGTGGTCAGGTCTGGACGACGAGCCGTTC
GATCCTGCCACGTCGCCCGTTACACCGGACCTTGGAGTTGTCTCTGACACATTCTGGCGCCTGCCAAATG
TAAAGCGCAGCGCCCATCCATTTGCCTTTGCGGCAGCGGGGCCACAGGCAGAGCAGATCATCTCTGATCC
ATTGCCCCTGCCACCTCACTCGCCTGCAAGCCCGGTCGCCCGTGTCCATGAACTCGATGGGCAGGTACTT
CTCCTCGGCGTGGGACACGATGCCAACACGACGCTGCATCTTGCCGAGTTGATGGCAAAGGTTCCCTATG
GGGTGCCGAGACACTGCACCATTCTTCAGGATGGCAAGTTGGTACGCGTCGATTATCTCGAGAATGACCA
CTGCTGTGAGCGCTTTGCCTTGGCGGACAGGTGGCTCAAGGAGAAGAGCCTTCAGAAGGAAGGTCCAGTC
GGTCATGCCTTTGCTCGGTTGATCCGCTCCCGCGACATTGTGGCGACAGCCCTGGGTCAACTGGGCCGAG
ATCCGTTGATCTTCCTGCATCCGCCAGAGGCGGGATGCGAAGAATGCGATGCCGCTCGCCAGTCGATTGG
CTGAGCGGGACTCTGGGGTTCGAAATGACTCGAGCATCAGCTTCAAAAGCGCTCTGAAGTTCCTATACTT
TCTAGAGAATAGGAACTTCGGAATAGGTACTTCAAGATCCCCAATTCGAGCTCATCGTCCGGGCCGCAAG
CTCCTAGCGGCGGATTTGTCCTACTCAGGAGAGCGTTCACCGACAAACAACAGATAAAACGAAAGGCCCA
GTCTTTCGACTGAGCCTTTCGTTTTATTTGATGCCTCAAGCTAGAGAGTCATTACCCCAGGCGTTTAAGG
GCACCAATAACTGCCTTAAAAAAATTACGCCCCGCCCTGCCACTCATCGCAGTCTAGCTTGGATTCTCAC
CAATAAAAAACGCCCGGCGGCAACCGAGCGTTCTGAACAAATCCAGATGGAGTTCTGAGGTCATTACTGG
ATCTATCAACAGGAGTCCAAGCTCAGCTAATTAAGCTAGCTTATCGATACCGT
