Features (pLannotate 1.2.2; 32 found; start..end, strand, type, name):
     13..211     +  mobile_element Tn7R (fragment): mini-Tn7 element (right end of the Tn7 transposon) Tn7
    283..351     +  CDS            lacZα (fragment): LacZα fragment of β-galactosidase; lacZ fragment
    357..456     -  misc_feature   bom (fragment): basis of mobility region from pBR322
    558..593     -  CDS            rop (fragment): Rop protein, which maintains plasmids at low copy number; rop
    688..792     +  promoter       AmpR promoter: bla
    793..1653    +  CDS            AmpR: β-lactamase; bla; confers resistance to ampicillin, carbenicillin, and related antibiotics
   1826..1851    +  CDS            bla(M) (fragment): β-lactamase lacking the signal sequence; bla(M); allows cytosolic expression of β-lactamase
   1954..2342    +  rep_origin     R6K γ ori: γ replication origin from E. coli plasmid R6K; requires the R6K initiator protein pi for replication
   2353..2392    +  CDS            λ integrase (fragment): integrase from phage λ; int
   2611..2719    +  oriT           oriT: incP origin of transfer
   2823..2988    +  mobile_element Tn7L: mini-Tn7 element (left end of the Tn7 transposon) Tn7
   3143..3232    -  CDS            3xMyc: 3 tandem Myc epitope tags
   3242..7345    -  CDS            dCas9: catalytically dead mutant of the Cas9 endonuclease from the Streptococcus pyogenes Type II CRISPR/Cas system RNA-guided DNA-binding protein that lacks endonuclease activity due to the D10A mutation in the RuvC catalytic domain and the H840A mutation in the HNH catalytic domain
   7381..7410    -  promoter       PLtetO-1 promoter (fragment): modified phage lambda PL promoter with tet operator sites (Lutz and Bujard, 1997)
   7476..7493    +  misc_feature   MCS (fragment): pUC18/19 multiple cloning site
   7524..7548    +  promoter       J23119(SpeI) promoter (fragment): bacterial promoter (Registry of Standard Biological Parts BBa J23119) modified to end with an SpeI site
   7578..8198    +  CDS            tetR: TETR2_ECOLX - Experimental evidence at protein level: Swiss-Prot protein existence level 1. TetR is the repressor of the tetracycline resistance element; its N-terminal region forms a helix-turn-helix structure and binds DNA. Binding of tetracycline to TetR reduces the repressor affinity for the tetracycline resistance gene (tetA) promoter operator sites. From Escherichia coli.
   8268..8318    +  CDS            YDH2_PLAFS (fragment): Protein predicted: Swiss-Prot protein existence level 4. From Plasmodium falciparum (isolate fcm17 / Senegal).
   8405..8423    +  misc_feature   Tn5 ME: hyperactive mosaic end for Tn5 transposase recognition (Reznikoff et al., 2004)
   8453..8471    -  misc_feature   Tn5 ME: hyperactive mosaic end for Tn5 transposase recognition (Reznikoff et al., 2004)
   8553..8855    +  CDS            ccdB: CCDB_ECOLI - Also known as G, letB, letD. Experimental evidence at protein level: Swiss-Prot protein existence level 1. Toxic component of a type II toxin-antitoxin (TA) system, functioning in plasmid maintainence. Responsible for the post- segregational killing (PSK) of plasmid-free cells, also referred to as a plasmid addiction system. Half-life of over 2 hours. Cell killing by CcdB is accompanied by filamentation, defects in chromosome and plasmid segregation, defects in cell division, formation of anucleate cells, decreased DNA synthesis and plasmid loss. Interferes with the activity of DN
   8884..8951    +  misc_RNA       tracrRNA (fragment): trans-activating CRISPR RNA for the Streptococcus pyogenes CRISPR/Cas9 system
   8959..8977    +  misc_feature   Tn5 ME: hyperactive mosaic end for Tn5 transposase recognition (Reznikoff et al., 2004)
   9266..9313    -  protein_bind   FRT: FLP-mediated recombination occurs in the 8-bp core sequence TCTAGAAA (Turan and Bode, 2011). FLP recombinase from the Saccharomyces cerevisiae 2μ plasmid
   9390..9418    +  promoter       Pc promoter: intI1 (promoter lies within the coding sequence); class 1 integron promoter
   9435..9497    +  CDS            tnpA (fragment): TN5P_ECOLX - Also known as tnp. Experimental evidence at protein level: Swiss-Prot protein existence level 1. Mediates transposition of transposon Tn5 by a 'cut and paste' mechanism. First, the monomeric transposase binds the 19 bp inverted DNA repeats flanking the transposon. Then, dimerization of the DNA- bound transposase creates a synaptic DNA complex. After nicking of the first DNA strand, excision of the transposon proceeds through a series of intermediates. The transposase then mediates the insertion of the transposon at a new site by strand transfer. The activity of the wild- type tran
   9529..10329   +  CDS            ApmR: aminoglycoside 3-N-acetyltransferase type IV ; aac(3)IV; confers resistance to apramycin (Paget and Davies, 1996)
  10384..10417   -  protein_bind   FRT (minimal): supports FLP-mediated excision but not integration (Turan and Bode, 2011) FLP recombinase from the Saccharomyces cerevisiae 2μ plasmid
  10482..10568   -  terminator     rrnB T1 terminator: Escherichia coli rrnB; transcription terminator T1 from the E. coli rrnB gene
  10632..10661   -  CDS            CmR (fragment): chloramphenicol acetyltransferase confers resistance to chloramphenicol
  10671..10765   -  terminator     lambda t0 terminator: transcription terminator from phage lambda
  10786..9       +  misc_feature   MCS (fragment) (across the origin): pBluescript multiple cloning site
>Addgene plasmid #226432 | pCRISPRi-ccdB | addgene full sequence | sequence record 474274 | Addgene NGS Result
CGACCTCGAACCCCACGCCCCTCTTTAATACGACGGGCAATTTGCACTTCAGAAAATGAAGAGTTTGCTT
TAGCCATAACAAAAGTCCAGTATGCTTTTTCACAGCATAACTGGACTGATTTCAGTTTACAACTATTCTG
TCTAGTTTAAGACTTTATTGTCATAGTTTAGATCTATTTTGTTCAGTTTAAGACTTTATTGTCCGCCCAC
ACCTGCTTACGCAGGGCATCCATTTATTACTCAACCGTAACCGATTTTGCCAGGTTACGCGGCTGGTCCT
CTAGCTGGCGTAATAGCGAAGAGGCCCGCACCGATCGCCCTTCCCAACAGTTGCGCAGCCTGAATGGCGA
ATGGCGCCTGATGCGGTATTTTCTCCTTACGCATCTGTGCGGTATTTCACACCGCATATGGTGCACTCTC
AGTACAATCTGCTCTGATGCCGCATAGTTAAGCCAGCCCCGACACCCGCCAACACCCGCTGACGCGCCCT
GACGGGCTTGTCTGCTCCCGGCATCCGCTTACAGACAAGCTGTGACCGTCTCCGGGAGCTGCATGTGTCA
GAGGTTTTCACCGTCGTCACCGAAACGCGCGAGACGAAAGGGCCTCGTGATACGCCTATTTTTATAGGTT
AATGTCATGATAATAATGGTTTCTTAGACGTCAGGTGGCACTTTTCGGGGAAATGTGCGCGGAACCCCTA
TTTGTTTATTTTTCTAAATACATTCAAATATGTATCCGCTCATGAGACAATAACCCTGATAAATGCTTCA
ATAATATTGAAAAAGGAAGAGTATGAGTATTCAACATTTCCGTGTCGCCCTTATTCCCTTTTTTGCGGCA
TTTTGCCTTCCTGTTTTTGCTCACCCAGAAACGCTGGTGAAAGTAAAAGATGCTGAAGATCAGTTGGGTG
CACGAGTGGGTTACATCGAACTGGATCTCAACAGCGGTAAGATCCTTGAGAGTTTTCGCCCCGAAGAACG
TTTTCCAATGATGAGCACTTTTAAAGTTCTGCTATGTGGCGCGGTATTATCCCGTATTGACGCCGGGCAA
GAGCAACTCGGTCGCCGCATACACTATTCTCAGAATGACTTGGTTGAGTACTCACCAGTCACAGAAAAGC
ATCTTACGGATGGCATGACAGTAAGAGAATTATGCAGTGCTGCCATAACCATGAGTGATAACACTGCGGC
CAACTTACTTCTGACAACGATCGGAGGACCGAAGGAGCTAACCGCTTTTTTGCACAACATGGGGGATCAT
GTAACTCGCCTTGATCGTTGGGAACCGGAGCTGAATGAAGCCATACCAAACGACGAGCGTGACACCACGA
TGCCTGTAGCAATGGCAACAACGTTGCGCAAACTATTAACTGGCGAACTACTTACTCTAGCTTCCCGGCA
ACAATTAATAGACTGGATGGAGGCGGATAAAGTTGCAGGACCACTTCTGCGCTCGGCCCTTCCGGCTGGC
TGGTTTATTGCTGATAAATCTGGAGCCGGTGAGCGTGGGTCCCGCGGTATCATTGCAGCACTGGGGCCAG
ATGGTAAGCCCTCCCGTATCGTAGTTATCTACACGACGGGGAGTCAGGCAACTATGGATGAACGAAATAG
ACAGATCGCTGAGATAGGTGCCTCACTGATTAAGCATTGGTAACTGTCAGACCAAGTTTACTCATATATA
CTTTAGATTGATTTAAAACTTCATTTTTAATTTAAAAGGATCTAGGTGAAGATCCTTTTTGATAATCTCA
TGACCAAAATCCCTTAACGTGAGTTTTCGTTCCACTGAGCGTCAGACCCCGTAGAAAAGATCAAAGGCAG
TTATTGGTGCCTCACTGATTAAGCATTGGTAACTGTCAGACCAAGTTTACTCATATATACTTTAGATTGA
TTTAAAACTTCATTTTTAATTTTTGCGGCCGCAAGATCCGGCCACGATGCGTCCGGCGTAGAGGATCTGA
AGATCAGCAGTTCAACCTGTTGATAGTACGTACTAAGCTCTCATGTTTCACGTACTAAGCTCTCATGTTT
AACGTACTAAGCTCTCATGTTTAACGAACTAAACCCTCATGGCTAACGTACTAAGCTCTCATGGCTAACG
TACTAAGCTCTCATGTTTCACGTACTAAGCTCTCATGTTTGAACAATAAAATTAATATAAATCAGCAACT
TAAATAGCCTCTAAGGTTTTAAGTTTTATAAGAAAAAAAAGAATATATAAGGCTTTTAAAGCTTTTAAGG
TTTAACGGTTGTGGACAACAAGCCAGGGATGTAACGCACTGAGAAGCCCTTAGAGCCTCTCAAAGCAATT
TTGAGTGACACAGGAACACTTAACGGCTGACATGGGAATTAGCCATGGCATCACAGTATCGTGATGACAG
AGGCAGGGAGTGCGGCCTTTTTACGGTTCCTGGCCTTTTGCTGGCCTTTTGCTCACATGTTCTTTCCTGC
GTTATCAGGGGATTCCTTAAGGTATACTTTCCGCTGCATAACCCTGCTTCGGGGTCATTATAGCGATTTT
TTCGGTATATCCATCCTTTTTCGCACGATATACAGGATTTTGCCAAAGGGTTCGTGTAGACTTTCCTTGG
TGTATCCAACGGCGTCAGCCGGGCAGGATAGGTGAAGTAGGCCCACCCGCGAGCGGGTGTTCCTTCTTCA
CTGTCCCTTATTCGCACCTGGCGGTGCTCAACGGGAATCCTGCTCTGCGAGGCTGGCCGATAAGCTCTGA
TACCGCTCGCCGCAGCCGAACGACCGAGCGCAGCGGGTCAGTGAGCGAGGAAGCGGAAGAGCCCAAACAT
AACAGGAAGAAAAATGCCCCGCTGTGGGCGGACAAAATAGTTGGGAACTGGGAGGGGTGGAAATGGAGTT
TTTAAGGATTATTTAGGGAAGAGTGACAAAATAGATGGGAACTGGGTGTAGCGTCGTAAGCTAATACGAA
AATTAAAAATGACAAAATAGTTTGGAACTAGATTTCACTTATCTGGTTCTTGAGGCGGTTAAAAGAGCCG
TACTCTTCTCCGATGTCGACTAGGCCATGATGCTCATTCTGTGGGACCAAAACGAAAAAACACCCTTTCG
GGTGTCTTTTCTGGAATTTGGTACCGAGGCTGCAAGTCCCATTAAGGAGGCGCGCCTTATTACAGATCTT
CCTCAGAGATGAGCTTCTGTTCCAGATCTTCTTCTGAAATCAACTTTTGTTCCAGATCTTCTTCAGAGAT
GAGTTTCTGCTCCGCGGCCGCGTCACCTCCTAGCTGACTCAAATCAATGCGTGTTTCATAAAGACCAGTG
ATGGATTGATGGATAAGAGTGGCATCTAAAACTTCTTTTGTAGACGTATATCGTTTACGATCAATTGTTG
TATCAAAATATTTAAAAGCAGCGGGAGCTCCAAGATTCGTCAACGTAAATAAATGAATAATATTTTCTGC
TTGTTCACGTATTGGTTTGTCTCTATGTTTGTTATATGCACTAAGAACTTTATCTAAATTGGCATCTGCT
AAAATAACACGCTTAGAAAATTCACTGATTTGCTCAATAATCTCATCTAAATAATGCTTATGCTGCTCCA
CAAACAATTGTTTTTGTTCGTTATCTTCTGGACTACCCTTCAACTTTTCATAATGACTAGCTAAATATAA
AAAATTCACATATTTGCTTGGCAGAGCCAGCTCATTTCCTTTTTGTAATTCTCCGGCACTAGCCAGCATC
CGTTTACGACCGTTTTCTAACTCAAAAAGACTATATTTAGGTAGTTTAATGATTAAGTCTTTTTTAACTT
CCTTATATCCTTTAGCTTCTAAAAAGTCAATCGGATTTTTTTCAAAGGAACTTCTTTCCATAATTGTGAT
CCCTAGTAACTCTTTAACGGATTTTAACTTCTTCGATTTCCCTTTTTCCACCTTAGCAACCACTAGGACT
GAATAAGCTACCGTTGGACTATCAAAACCACCATATTTTTTTGGATCCCAGTCTTTTTTACGAGCAATAA
GCTTGTCCGAATTTCTTTTTGGTAAAATTGACTCCTTGGAGAATCCGCCTGTCTGTACTTCTGTTTTCTT
GACAATATTGACTTGGGGCATGGACAATACTTTGCGCACTGTGGCAAAATCTCGCCCTTTATCCCAGACA
ATTTCTCCAGTTTCCCCATTAGTTTCGATTAGAGGGCGTTTGCGAATCTCTCCATTTGCAAGTGTAATTT
CTGTTTTGAAGAAGTTCATGATATTAGAGTAAAAGAAATATTTTGCGGTTGCTTTGCCTATTTCTTGCTC
AGACTTAGCAATCATTTTACGAACATCATAAACTTTATAATCACCATAGACAAACTCCGATTCAAGTTTT
GGATATTTCTTAATCAAAGCAGTTCCAACGACGGCATTTAGATACGCATCATGGGCATGATGGTAATTGT
TAATCTCACGTACTTTATAGAATTGGAAATCTTTTCGGAAGTCAGAAACTAATTTAGATTTTAAGGTAAT
CACTTTAACCTCTCGAATAAGTTTATCATTTTCATCGTATTTAGTATTCATGCGACTATCCAAAATTTGT
GCCACATGCTTAGTGATTTGGCGAGTTTCAACCAATTGGCGTTTGATAAAACCAGCTTTATCAAGTTCAC
TCAAACCTCCACGTTCAGCTTTCGTTAAATTATCAAACTTACGTTGAGTGATTAACTTGGCGTTTAGAAG
TTGTCTCCAATAGTTTTTCATCTTTTTGACTACTTCTTCACTTGGAACGTTATCCGATTTACCACGATTT
TTATCAGAACGCGTTAAGACCTTATTGTCTATTGAATCGTCTTTAAGGAAACTTTGTGGAACAATGGCAT
CGACATCATAATCACTTAAACGATTAATATCTAATTCTTGGTCCACATACATGTCTCTTCCATTTTGGAG
ATAATAGAGATAGAGCTTTTCATTTTGCAATTGAGTATTTTCAACAGGATGCTCTTTAAGAATCTGACTT
CCTAATTCTTTGATACCTTCTTCGATTCGTTTCATACGCTCTCGCGAATTTTTCTGGCCCTTTTGAGTTG
TCTGATTTTCACGTGCCATTTCAATAACGATATTTTCTGGCTTATGCCGCCCCATTACTTTGACCAATTC
ATCAACAACTTTTACAGTCTGTAAAATACCTTTTTTAATAGCAGGGCTACCAGCTAAATTTGCAATATGT
TCATGTAAACTATCGCCTTGTCCAGACACTTGTGCTTTTTGAATATCTTCTTTAAATGTCAAACTATCAT
CATGGATCAGCTGCATAAAATTGCGATTGGCAAAACCATCTGATTTCAAAAAATCTAATATTGTTTTGCC
AGATTGCTTATCCCTAATACCATTAATCAATTTTCGAGACAAACGTCCCCAACCAGTATAACGGCGACGT
TTAAGCTGTTTCATCACCTTATCATCAAAGAGGTGAGCATATGTTTTAAGTCTTTCCTCAATCATCTCCC
TATCTTCAAATAAGGTCAATGTTAAAACAATATCCTCTAAGATATCTTCATTTTCTTCATTATCCAAAAA
ATCTTTATCTTTAATAATTTTTAGCAAATCATGGTAGGTACCTAATGAAGCATTAAATCTATCTTCAACT
CCTGAAATTTCAACACTATCAAAACATTCTATTTTTTTGAAATAATCTTCTTTTAATTGCTTAACGGTTA
CTTTTCGATTTGTTTTGAAGAGTAAATCAACAATGGCTTTCTTCTGTTCACCTGAAAGAAATGCTGGTTT
TCGCATTCCTTCAGTAACATATTTGACCTTTGTCAATTCGTTATAAACCGTAAAATACTCATAAAGCAAA
CTATGTTTTGGTAGTACTTTTTCATTTGGAAGATTTTTATCAAAGTTTGTCATGCGTTCAATAAATGATT
GAGCTGAAGCACCTTTATCGACAACTTCTTCAAAATTCCATGGGGTAATTGTTTCTTCAGACTTCCGAGT
CATCCATGCAAAACGACTATTGCCACGCGCCAATGGACCAACATAATAAGGGATTCGAAAAGTCAAGATT
TTTTCAATCTTCTCACGATTGTCTTTTAAAAATGGATAAAAATCTTCTTGTCGTCTCAAAATAGCATGCA
GCTCACCCAAGTGAATTTGATGGGGAATAGAGCCGTTGTCAAAGGTCCGTTGCTTGCGCAGCAAATCTTC
ACGATTTAGTTTCACCAATAATTCCTCAGTACCATCCATTTTTTCTAAAATTGGTTTGATAAATTTATAA
AATTCTTCTTGGCTAGCTCCCCCATCAATATAACCTGCATATCCGTTTTTTGATTGATCAAAAAAGATTT
CTTTATACTTTTCTGGAAGTTGTTGTCGAACTAAAGCTTTTAAAAGAGTCAAGTCTTGATGATGTTCATC
GTAGCGTTTAATCATTGAAGCTGATAGGGGAGCCTTAGTTATTTCAGTATTTACTCTTAGGATATCTGAA
AGTAAAATAGCATCTGATAAATTCTTAGCTGCCAAAAACAAATCAGCATATTGATCTCCAATTTGCGCCA
ATAAATTATCTAAATCATCATCGTAAGTATCTTTTGAAAGCTGTAATTTAGCATCTTCTGCCAAATCAAA
ATTTGATTTAAAATTAGGGGTCAAACCCAATGACAAAGCAATGAGATTCCCAAATAAGCCATTTTTCTTC
TCACCGGGGAGCTGAGCAATGAGATTTTCTAATCGTCTTGATTTACTCAATCGTGCAGAAAGAATCGCTT
TAGCATCTACTCCACTTGCGTTAATAGGGTTTTCTTCAAATAATTGATTGTAGGTTTGTACCAACTGGAT
AAATAGTTTGTCCACATCACTATTATCAGGATTTAAATCTCCCTCAATCAAAAAATGACCACGAAACTTA
ATCATATGCGCTAAGGCCAAATAGATTAAGCGCAAATCCGCTTTATCAGTAGAATCTACCAATTTTTTTC
GCAGATGATAGATAGTTGGATATTTCTCATGATAAGCAACTTCATCTACTATATTTCCAAAAATAGGATG
ACGTTCATGCTTCTTATCTTCTTCCACCAAAAAAGACTCTTCAAGTCGATGAAAGAAACTATCATCTACT
TTCGCCATCTCATTTGAAAAAATCTCCTGTAGATAACAAATACGATTCTTCCGACGTGTATACCTTCTAC
GAGCTGTCCGTTTGAGACGAGTCGCTTCCGCTGTCTCTCCACTGTCAAATAAAAGAGCCCCTATAAGATT
TTTTTTGATACTGTGGCGGTCTGTATTTCCCAGAACCTTGAACTTTTTAGACGGAACCTTATATTCATCA
GTGATCACCGCCCATCCGACGCTATTTGTGCCGATAGCTAAGCCTATTGAGTATTTCTTATCCATACTAG
TTTTCCTGTGTGAAACCTGCTGATGTGCTCTGTGCTCAGTATCTCTATCACTGATAGGGAACTAGTGACG
TGTTGATCACCGTCTAGATCCGCGAAAAAACCCCGCCGAAGCGGGGTTTTTTGCGGAATTCGAGCTCGGT
ACCTCGCGAATGCATCTAGATATCGGATCCCAATTGACGGCTAGCTCAGTCCTAGGTACAGTGCTAGCTC
ACACAGGAAAGGCCTCGATGAGCCGGCTCGATAAAAGCAAGGTGATCAACAGCGCGCTGGAACTCCTCAA
TGAAGTCGGCATCGAGGGCCTGACCACCCGCAAACTCGCCCAGAAGCTCGGGGTCGAGCAGCCCACCCTG
TATTGGCATGTCAAAAATAAACGCGCCCTCCTGGATGCCCTGGCCATCGAGATGCTCGACCGCCATCACA
CGCACTTCTGCCCGCTCGAGGGGGAATCGTGGCAGGATTTCCTCCGGAATAATGCGAAGTCCTTCCGCTG
CGCGCTCCTCTCCCATCGCGATGGGGCCAAGGTCCATCTCGGCACCCGCCCGACCGAGAAGCAATATGAG
ACGCTCGAAAACCAACTGGCGTTCCTCTGCCAACAGGGGTTCAGCCTCGAAAATGCGCTGTATGCGCTCT
CCGCCGTGGGGCATTTCACCCTGGGCTGCGTGCTGGAGGACCAAGAGCATCAGGTCGCCAAAGAGGAACG
CGAAACGCCGACCACGGATTCCATGCCCCCGCTCCTCCGCCAAGCGATCGAGCTCTTCGATCATCAGGGC
GCGGAGCCGGCCTTCCTCTTCGGCCTCGAGCTCATCATCTGCGGCCTCGAGAAGCAGCTGAAATGCGAAT
CCGGCTCCTAAGGATCTAAATAGGAGGAAAATTACGCAAAAAACCCCGCTTCGGCGGGGTTTTTTCGCGA
GCTCCACTGTAACAGAGCATTAGCGCAAGGTGATTTTTGTCTTCTTGCGCTAATTTTTTTGCGACTACTC
TTGCCTACTACCTATCGACTGAGCTGAAAGAATTCCTAAAGATCTTCGTCGGCAGCGTCAGATGTGTATA
AGAGCTGTCTCTTATACACATCTGACGCTGCCGACGATCATATATGTGCGTCAGATGTGTATAAGAGACA
GCCATTCTACAGTTTATTCTTGACATTGCACTGTCCCCCTGGTATAATAACTATATGAGACCCGAGAACA
GGGGCTGGTGAAATGCAGTTTAAGGTTTACACCTATAAAAGAGAGAGCCGTTATCGTCTGTTTGTGGATG
TACAGAGTGATATTATTGACACGCCCGGGCGACGGATGGTGATCCCCCTGGCCAGTGCACGTCTGCTGTC
AGATAAAGTCTCCCGTGAACTTTACCCGGTGGTGCATATCGGGGATGAAAGCTGGCGCATGATGACCACC
GATATGGCCAGTGTGCCGGTTTCCGTTATCGGGGAAGAAGTGGCTGATCTCAGCCACCGCGAAAATGACA
TCAAAAACGCCATTAACCTGATGTTCTGGGGAATATAAGGTCTCAGTTTAAGAGCTATGCTGGAAACAGC
ATAGCAAGTTTAAATAAGGCTAGTCCGTTATCAACTTGAAAAAGTGGCACCGAGTCGGTGCTTTTTTTCT
GTCTCTTATACACATCTCCGAGCCCACGAGACATTCATGTGGCTGACCGTTCTGTTGTCTCTCGCTCTTC
CGAGTAGACGAACAATAAGGCCTCCCTAACGGGGGGCCTTTTTTATTGATAACAAAAGTCAGTGCTTCCG
CTATTTCCAAAATACCGGGCTAATACGGTTTAAACGACCTCCTGGATTTGCTCAGACAGCCTTTTCGTCA
TTCGTTTCAGCCAAAAAACTTAAGACCGCCGGTCTTGTCCACTACCTTGCAGTAATGCGGTGGACAGGAT
CGGCGGTTTTCTTTTCTCTTCTCAAGAAGTTCCTATACTTTCTAGAGAATAGGAACTTCGGAATAGGAAC
TTCCTCCTGAACGGCCATAAGAACGAAGGCTGTCTGTTGAACTCTCGAGCCGTGGAAACGGATGAAGGCA
CGAACCCAGTTGACATAAGCCTGTTCGGTTCGTAAACTGTAATGCAAGTAGCGTATGCGCTCAAAACTGG
ATGGCTTTCTTGCCGCCAAGGATCTGATGGCGCAGGGGATCAAGATCTGATCAAGAGACAGGATGAGGAT
CGTTTCGCATGTCATCAGCGGTGGAGTGCAATGTCGTGCAATACGAATGGCGAAAAGCCGAGCTCATCGG
TCAGCTTCTCAACCTTGGGGTTACCCCCGGCGGTGTGCTGCTGGTCCACAGCTCCTTCCGTAGCGTCCGG
CCCCTCGAAGATGGGCCACTTGGACTGATCGAGGCCCTGCGTGCTGCGCTGGGTCCGGGAGGGACGCTCG
TCATGCCCTCGTGGTCAGGTCTGGACGACGAGCCGTTCGATCCTGCCACGTCGCCCGTTACACCGGACCT
TGGAGTTGTCTCTGACACATTCTGGCGCCTGCCAAATGTAAAGCGCAGCGCCCATCCATTTGCCTTTGCG
GCAGCGGGGCCACAGGCAGAGCAGATCATCTCTGATCCATTGCCCCTGCCACCTCACTCGCCTGCAAGCC
CGGTCGCCCGTGTCCATGAACTCGATGGGCAGGTACTTCTCCTCGGCGTGGGACACGATGCCAACACGAC
GCTGCATCTTGCCGAGTTGATGGCAAAGGTTCCCTATGGGGTGCCGAGACACTGCACCATTCTTCAGGAT
GGCAAGTTGGTACGCGTCGATTATCTCGAGAATGACCACTGCTGTGAGCGCTTTGCCTTGGCGGACAGGT
GGCTCAAGGAGAAGAGCCTTCAGAAGGAAGGTCCAGTCGGTCATGCCTTTGCTCGGTTGATCCGCTCCCG
CGACATTGTGGCGACAGCCCTGGGTCAACTGGGCCGAGATCCGTTGATCTTCCTGCATCCGCCAGAGGCG
GGATGCGAAGAATGCGATGCCGCTCGCCAGTCGATTGGCTGAGCGGGACTCTGGGGTTCGAAATGACTCG
AGCATCAGCTTCAAAAGCGCTCTGAAGTTCCTATACTTTCTAGAGAATAGGAACTTCGGAATAGGTACTT
CAAGATCCCCAATTCGAGCTCATCGTCCGGGCCGCAAGCTCCTAGCGGCGGATTTGTCCTACTCAGGAGA
GCGTTCACCGACAAACAACAGATAAAACGAAAGGCCCAGTCTTTCGACTGAGCCTTTCGTTTTATTTGAT
GCCTCAAGCTAGAGAGTCATTACCCCAGGCGTTTAAGGGCACCAATAACTGCCTTAAAAAAATTACGCCC
CGCCCTGCCACTCATCGCAGTCTAGCTTGGATTCTCACCAATAAAAAACGCCCGGCGGCAACCGAGCGTT
CTGAACAAATCCAGATGGAGTTCTGAGGTCATTACTGGATCTATCAACAGGAGTCCAAGCTCAGCTAATT
AAGCTAGCTTATCGATACCGT
